>Addgene plasmid #123770 | MTK3a_018 | addgene full sequence | sequence record 249059 | Addgene NGS Result
GTGAGTTTTCGTTCCACTGAGCGTCAGACCCCGTAGAAAAGATCAAAGGATCTTCTTGAGATCCTTTTTT
TCTGCGCGTAATCTGCTGCTTGCAAACAAAAAAACCACCGCTACCAGCGGTGGTTTGTTTGCCGGATCAA
GAGCTACCAACTCTTTTTCCGAAGGTAACTGGCTTCAGCAGAGCGCAGATACCAAATACTGTTCTTCTAG
TGTAGCCGTAGTTAGGCCACCACTTCAAGAACTCTGTAGCACCGCCTACATACCTCGCTCTGCTAATCCT
GTTACCAGTGGCTGCTGCCAGTGGCGATAAGTCGTGTCTTACCGGGTTGGACTCAAGACGATAGTTACCG
GATAAGGCGCAGCGGTCGGGCTGAACGGGGGGTTCGTGCACACAGCCCAGCTTGGAGCGAACGACCTACA
CCGAACTGAGATACCTACAGCGTGAGCTATGAGAAAGCGCCACGCTTCCCGAAGGGAGAAAGGCGGACAG
GTATCCGGTAAGCGGCAGGGTCGGAACAGGAGAGCGCACGAGGGAGCTTCCAGGGGGAAACGCCTGGTAT
CTTTATAGTCCTGTCGGGTTTCGCCACCTCTGACTTGAGCGTCGATTTTTGTGATGCTCGTCAGGGGGGC
GGAGCCTATGGAAAAACGCCAGCAACGCGGCCTTTTTACGGTTCCTGGCCTTTTGCTGGCCTTTTGCTCA
CATGTTCTTTCCTGCGTTATCCCCTGATTCTGTGGATAACCGTAGTCGGTCTCATATGCCAGAGCCAGCG
AAGTCTGCTCCCGCCCCGAAAAAGGGCTCCAAGAAGGCGGTGACTAAGGCGCAGAAGAAAGGCGGCAAGA
AGCGCAAGCGCAGCCGCAAGGAGAGCTATTCCATCTATGTGTACAAGGTTCTGAAGCAGGTCCACCCTGA
CACCGGCATTTCGTCCAAGGCCATGGGCATCATGAATTCGTTTGTGAACGACATTTTCGAGCGCATCGCA
GGTGAGGCTTCCCGCCTGGCGCATTACAACAAGCGCTCGACCATCACCTCCAGGGAGATCCAGACGGCCG
TGCGCCTGCTGCTGCCTGGGGAGTTGGCCAAGCACGCCGTGTCCGAGGGTACTAAGGCCATCACCAAGTA
CACCAGCGCTAAGGGTTCTTGAGACCAGACCAATAAAAAACGCCCGGCGGCAACCGAGCGTTCTGAACAA
ATCCAGATGGAGTTCTGAGGTCATTACTGGATCTATCAACAGGAGTCCAAGCGAGCTCGATATCAAATTA
CGCCCCGCCCTGCCACTCATCGCAGTACTGTTGTAATTCATTAAGCATTCTGCCGACATGGAAGCCATCA
CAAACGGCATGATGAACCTGAATCGCCAGCGGCATCAGCACCTTGTCGCCTTGCGTATAATATTTGCCCA
TGGTGAAAACGGGGGCGAAGAAGTTGTCCATATTGGCCACGTTTAAATCAAAACTGGTGAAACTCACCCA
GGGATTGGCTGAAACGAAAAACATATTCTCAATAAACCCTTTAGGGAAATAGGCCAGGTTTTCACCGTAA
CACGCCACATCTTGCGAATATATGTGTAGAAACTGCCGGAAATCGTCGTGGTATTCACTCCAGAGCGATG
AAAACGTTTCAGTTTGCTCATGGAAAACGGTGTAACAAGGGTGAACACTATCCCATATCACCAGCTCACC
GTCTTTCATTGCCATACGAAATTCCGGATGAGCATTCATCAGGCGGGCAAGAATGTGAATAAAGGCCGGA
TAAAACTTGTGCTTATTTTTCTTTACGGTCTTTAAAAAGGCCGTAATATCCAGCTGAACGGTCTGGTTAT
AGGTACATTGAGCAACTGACTGAAATGCCTCAAAATGTTCTTTACGATGCCATTGGGATATATCAACGGT
GGTATATCCAGTGATTTTTTTCTCCATTTTAGCTTCCTTAGCTCCTGAAAATCTCGATAACTCAAAAAAT
ACGCCCGGTAGTGATCTTATTTCATTATGGTGAAAGTTGGAACCTCTTACGTGCCCGATCAATCATGACC
AAAATCCCTTAAC
Features (pLannotate 1.2.2; 5 found; start..end, strand, type, name):
     56..644     +  rep_origin     ori: high-copy-number ColE1/pMB1/pBR322/pUC origin of replication
    756..1133    +  CDS            H2B: human histone H2B; HIST1H2BJ
   1153..1187    -  terminator     lambda t0 terminator: minimal transcription terminator from phage lambda (Scholtissek and Grosse, 1987)
   1261..1917    -  CDS            cat: CAT_ECOLX - Experimental evidence at protein level: Swiss-Prot protein existence level 1. This enzyme is an effector of chloramphenicol resistance in bacteria. From Escherichia coli. This protein is used as a marker in many commonly used cloning vectors, such as pACYC184.
   1918..2015    -  promoter       cat promoter: promoter of the E. coli cat gene encoding chloramphenicol acetyltransferase
