[The description below was written by a language model from this plasmid's Addgene catalogue record and pLannotate feature annotations shown in this document.]
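Description:
MTK3a_018 is a small (about 2 kb) part plasmid from the Mammalian Toolkit (MTK), a modular hierarchical cloning system for building genetic circuits in mammalian cells. It is built on the MTK0_027 part-entry backbone and carries the coding sequence of human histone H2B (annotated as HIST1H2BJ) stored as a Type 3a part, the position the toolkit reserves for N-terminal coding sequences. The insert was introduced through BsmBI sites that were destroyed during cloning, as is typical of Golden Gate-style domestication with type IIS enzymes.

Although catalogued as a mammalian expression vector, the annotated features show only bacterial maintenance elements around the insert: a high-copy ColE1/pUC-type origin of replication, and a chloramphenicol acetyltransferase (cat) gene with its native promoter, followed by a lambda t0 terminator, providing chloramphenicol selection in E. coli. No mammalian promoter, polyadenylation signal, or mammalian selection marker is annotated, so the plasmid does not appear to express H2B on its own. Instead, it serves as a storage and donor vector from which the H2B part is combined with other toolkit parts (such as a promoter, a downstream coding part, and 3′ regulatory elements) into a complete transcriptional unit.

Because a Type 3a part occupies the N-terminal position of a coding sequence, H2B here is suited to being fused in frame to a C-terminal partner. H2B fusions are commonly used to tether proteins such as fluorescent reporters to chromatin for nuclear labelling, though the record does not specify a particular downstream application or fusion partner.
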