Addgene plasmid #123770: MTK3a_018
Purpose: Encodes human histone H2B as a Type 3a part to be used in the MTK system
Depositing lab: Hana El-Samad. Depositing organization: University of California, San Francisco (UCSF). Publication: A Toolkit for Rapid Modular Construction of Biological Circuits in Mammalian Cells. Fonseca JP, Bonny AR, Kumar GR, Ng AH, Town J, Wu QC, Aslankoohi E, Chen SY, Dods G, Harrigan P, Osimiri LC, Kistler AL, El-Samad H. ACS Synth Biol. 2019 Nov 15;8(11):2593-2606. doi: 10.1021/acssynbio.9b00322. Epub 2019 Nov 5. PubMed 31686495.
Backbone
  Vector backbone: MTK0_027
  Vector type: Mammalian Expression
Growth in bacteria
  Bacterial resistance: Chloramphenicol, 25 μg/mL
  Growth temperature: 37°C
  Growth strain: DH5alpha
  Copy number: Unknown
Gene/Insert
  Gene/Insert name: H2B
  Species: H. sapiens (human)
  Cloning method: Restriction Enzyme; 5′ cloning site BsmBI (destroyed during cloning); 3′ cloning site BsmBI (destroyed during cloning)
Terms and licenses: Academic/Nonprofit Terms; Industry Terms: Not Available to Industry
Depositor comments: Type 3a parts are used for N-terminal coding sequences in the MTK system Please visit https://www.biorxiv.org/content/10.1101/506188v2 for BioRxiv preprint
How to cite: MTK3a_018 was a gift from Hana El-Samad (Addgene plasmid # 123770 ; http://n2t.net/addgene:123770 ; RRID:Addgene_123770)
